Addgene plasmid #245720: pICSL47869
Purpose: (Empty Backbone) Level 1 Position 7B REVERSE acceptor (NO end-linker required) GGAG - GCTT
Depositing lab: Mark Youles. Depositing organization: Sainsbury Laboratory, Norwich.
Backbone
  Vector backbone: pICH47861
  Backbone size (bp): 5443
  Vector type: Synthetic Biology
  Selectable markers: Lac Z for blue/white negative selction with the addition of X-gal and ITPG
Growth in bacteria
  Bacterial resistance: Ampicillin, 100 μg/mL
  Growth temperature: 37°C
  Growth strain: DH5alpha
  Copy number: High Copy
Gene/Insert
  Gene/Insert name: None
  Mutation: BsaI/BpiI sites removed by point-mutation
Terms and licenses: Academic/Nonprofit Terms; Industry Terms: Not Available to Industry
Depositor comments: Level 1 Acceptor for making full transcriptional unit modules in Level 1 position 7B (REVERSE) used for GoldenGate assemblies using the MoClo overhang syntax. Plant Golden-gate Promoters, Terminators and Level0/Level1 cloning acceptors. Insert Size: 596, Species: Synthetic. 5' Cloning Site: BsaI (Destroyed), 3' Cloning Site: BsaI (Destroyed).
How to cite: pICSL47869 was a gift from Mark Youles (Addgene plasmid # 245720 ; http://n2t.net/addgene:245720 ; RRID:Addgene_245720)
