[The description below was written by a language model from this plasmid's Addgene catalogue record and pLannotate feature annotations shown in this document.]
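Description:
pICSL47869 is an empty Level 1 acceptor plasmid for Golden Gate assembly using the MoClo overhang syntax, built on the pICH47861 backbone as part of a plant synthetic biology toolkit of promoters, terminators and Level 0/Level 1 acceptors. It receives a complete transcriptional unit into Level 1 position 7B in the reverse orientation. Level 0 parts are assembled through BsaI sites that leave GGAG and GCTT overhangs and are destroyed on cloning. According to the record, this variant needs no end-linker in the subsequent assembly step. Internal BsaI and BpiI sites have been removed by point mutation so the backbone is compatible with both enzymes.

The annotated sequence shows a binary-vector architecture. Nopaline C58-type left and right T-DNA border repeats flank the cloning region, which holds a lacZα dropout cassette (lac promoter, operator, CAP binding site, lacZα fragment and pUC-type MCS remnant). The catalogue gives this synthetic insert as 596 bp. Successful assembly replaces lacZα, so recombinants appear white on X-gal/IPTG plates while uncut acceptor gives blue colonies. Outside the borders, the backbone carries a high-copy ColE1/pUC origin for propagation in E. coli, plus the incP oriV with its trfA replication initiator, a broad-host-range pair of the kind that supports maintenance in Agrobacterium. Selection is by ampicillin via bla under its own promoter. Short fragments annotated as TetR, lacI and bom appear to be backbone remnants.

The catalogue lists a backbone size of 5,443 bp, whereas the sequenced record is 4,968 nt; the record does not explain this difference. No plant selectable marker or plant expression elements are annotated, consistent with an empty acceptor.
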