Features (pLannotate 1.2.2; 15 found; start..end, strand, type, name):
     76..100     -  misc_feature   LB T-DNA repeat: left border repeat from nopaline C58 T-DNA
    192..823     +  rep_origin     oriV: incP origin of replication
    910..1014    +  promoter       AmpR promoter: bla
   1015..1875    +  CDS            AmpR: β-lactamase; bla; confers resistance to ampicillin, carbenicillin, and related antibiotics
   2046..2634    +  rep_origin     ori: high-copy-number ColE1/pMB1/pBR322/pUC origin of replication
   2970..4115    +  CDS            trfA: TRFA_ECOLX - Experimental evidence at protein level: Swiss-Prot protein existence level 1. Also involved in plasmid copy number control, promoting intermolecular coupling of protein bound iterons at oriV, which inhibits replication initiation. From Escherichia coli.
   4142..4162    +  CDS            TetR (fragment): tetracycline resistance regulatory protein; tetR
   4274..4298    -  misc_feature   RB T-DNA repeat: right border repeat from nopaline C58 T-DNA
   4431..4530    +  misc_feature   bom (fragment): basis of mobility region from pBR322
   4536..4693    -  CDS            lacZα (fragment): LacZα fragment of β-galactosidase; lacZ fragment
   4690..4746    +  misc_feature   MCS: pUC18/19 multiple cloning site
   4783..4799    -  protein_bind   lac operator: The lac repressor binds to the lac operator to inhibit transcription in E. coli. This inhibition can be relieved by adding lactose or isopropyl-β-D-thiogalactopyranoside (IPTG). lac repressor encoded by lacI
   4807..4837    -  promoter       lac promoter: promoter for the E. coli lac operon
   4852..4873    -  protein_bind   CAP binding site: CAP binding activates transcription in the presence of cAMP. E. coli catabolite activator protein
   4886..4928    -  CDS            lacI (fragment): lac repressor; lacI; The lac repressor binds to the lac operator to inhibit transcription in E. coli. This inhibition can be relieved by adding lactose or isopropyl-β-D-thiogalactopyranoside (IPTG).
>Addgene plasmid #245720 | pICSL47869 | addgene full sequence | sequence record 496452 | Addgene NGS Result
GTGGGGCCCACTGCATCCACCCCAGTACATTAAAAACGTCCGCAATGTGTTATTAAGTTGTCTAAGCGTC
AATTTGTTTACACCACAATATATCCTGCCACCAGCCAGCCAACAGCTCCCCGACCGGCAGCTCGGCACAA
AATCACCACTCGATACAGGCAGCCCATCAGTCAGATCAGGATCTCCTTTGCGACGCTCACCGGGCTGGTT
GCCCTCGCCGCTGGGCTGGCGGCCGTCTATGGCCCTGCAAACGCGCCAGAAACGCCGTCGAAGCCGTGTG
CGAGACACCGCGGCCGCCGGCGTTGTGGATACCTCGCGGAAAACTTGGCCCTCACTGACAGATGAGGGGC
GGACGTTGACACTTGAGGGGCCGACTCACCCGGCGCGGCGTTGACAGATGAGGGGCAGGCTCGATTTCGG
CCGGCGACGTGGAGCTGGCCAGCCTCGCAAATCGGCGAAAACGCCTGATTTTACGCGAGTTTCCCACAGA
TGATGTGGACAAGCCTGGGGATAAGTGCCCTGCGGTATTGACACTTGAGGGGCGCGACTACTGACAGATG
AGGGGCGCGATCCTTGACACTTGAGGGGCAGAGTGCTGACAGATGAGGGGCGCACCTATTGACATTTGAG
GGGCTGTCCACAGGCAGAAAATCCAGCATTTGCAAGGGTTTCCGCCCGTTTTTCGGCCACCGCTAACCTG
TCTTTTAACCTGCTTTTAAACCAATATTTATAAACCTTGTTTTTAACCAGGGCTGCGCCCTGTGCGCGTG
ACCGCGCACGCCGAAGGGGGGTGCCCCCCCTTCTCGAACCCTCCCGGCCCGCTAACGCGGGCCTCCCATC
CCCCCAGGGGCTGCGCCCCTCGGCCGCGAACGGCCTCACCCCAAAAATGGCAGCGCTGGCCAATTCGTGC
GCGGAACCCCTATTTGTTTATTTTTCTAAATACATTCAAATATGTATCCGCTCATGAGACAATAACCTTG
ATAAATGCTTCAATAATATTGAAAAAGGAAGAGTATGAGTATTCAACATTTCCGTGTCGCCCTTATTCCC
TTTTTTGCGGCATTTTGCCTTCCTGTTTTTGCTCACCCAGAAACGCTGGTGAAAGTAAAAGATGCTGAAG
ATCAGTTGGGTGCACGAGTGGGTTACATCGAACTGGATCTCAACAGCGGTAAGATCCTTGAGAGTTTTCG
CCCCGAAGAACGTTTTCCAATGATGAGCACTTTTAAAGTTCTGCTATGTGGCGCGGTATTATCCCGTATT
GACGCCGGGCAAGAGCAACTCGGTCGCCGCATACACTATTCTCAGAATGACTTGGTTGAGTACTCACCAG
TCACAGAAAAGCATCTTACGGATGGCATGACAGTAAGAGAATTATGCAGTGCTGCCATAACCATGAGTGA
TAACACTGCGGCCAACTTACTTCTGACAACGATCGGAGGACCGAAGGAGCTAACCGCTTTTTTGCACAAC
ATGGGGGATCATGTAACTCGCCTTGATCGTTGGGAACCGGAGCTGAATGAAGCCATACCAAACGACGAGC
GTGACACCACGATGCCTGTAGCAATGGCAACAACGTTGCGCAAACTATTAACTGGCGAACTACTTACTCT
AGCTTCCCGGCAACAATTAATAGACTGGATGGAGGCGGATAAAGTTGCAGGACCACTTCTGCGCTCGGCC
CTTCCGGCTGGCTGGTTTATTGCTGATAAATCTGGAGCCGGTGAGCGTGGTTCTCGCGGTATCATTGCAG
CACTGGGGCCAGATGGTAAGCCCTCCCGTATCGTAGTTATCTACACGACGGGGAGTCAGGCAACTATGGA
TGAACGAAATAGACAGATCGCTGAGATAGGTGCCTCACTGATTAAGCATTGGTAACTGTCAGACCAAGTT
TACTCATATATACTTTAGATTGATTTAAAACTTCATTTTTAATTTAAAAGGATCTAGGTGAAGATCCTTT
TTGATAATCTCATGACCAAAATCCCTTAACGTGAGTTTTCGTTCCACTGAGCGTCAGACCCCGTAGAAAA
GATCAAAGGATCTTCTTGAGATCCTTTTTTTCTGCGCGTAATCTGCTGCTTGCAAACAAAAAAACCACCG
CTACCAGCGGTGGTTTGTTTGCCGGATCAAGAGCTACCAACTCTTTTTCCGAAGGTAACTGGCTTCAGCA
GAGCGCAGATACCAAATACTGTTCTTCTAGTGTAGCCGTAGTTAGGCCACCACTTCAAGAACTCTGTAGC
ACCGCCTACATACCTCGCTCTGCTAATCCTGTTACCAGTGGCTGCTGCCAGTGGCGATAAGTCGTGTCTT
ACCGGGTTGGACTCAAGACGATAGTTACCGGATAAGGCGCAGCGGTCGGGCTGAACGGGGGGTTCGTGCA
CACAGCCCAGCTTGGAGCGAACGACCTACACCGAACTGAGATACCTACAGCGTGAGCTATGAGAAAGCGC
CACGCTTCCCGAAGGGAGAAAGGCGGACAGGTATCCGGTAAGCGGCAGGGTCGGAACAGGAGAGCGCACG
AGGGAGCTTCCAGGGGGAAACGCCTGGTATCTTTATAGTCCTGTCGGGTTTCGCCACCTCTGACTTGAGC
GTCGATTTTTGTGATGCTCGTCAGGGGGGCGGAGCCTATGGAAAAACGCCAGCAACGCGGCCTTTTTACG
GTTCCTGGCAGATCCTAGATGTGGCGCAACGATGCCGGCGACAAGCAGGAGCGCACCGACTTCTTCCGCA
TCAAGTGTTTTGGCTCTCAGGCCGAGGCCCACGGCAAGTATTTGGGCAAGGGGTCGCTGGTATTCGTGCA
GGGCAAGATTCGGAATACCAAGTACGAGAAGGACGGCCAGACGGTCTACGGGACCGACTTCATTGCCGAT
AAGGTGGATTATCTGGACACCAAGGCACCAGGCGGGTCAAATCAGGAATAAGGGCACATTGCCCCGGCGT
GAGTCGGGGCAATCCCGCAAGGAGGGTGAATGAATCGGACGTTTGACCGGAAGGCATACAGGCAAGAACT
GATCGACGCGGGGTTTTCCGCCGAGGATGCCGAAACCATCGCAAGCCGCACCGTCATGCGTGCGCCCCGC
GAAACCTTCCAGTCCGTCGGCTCGATGGTCCAGCAAGCTACGGCCAAGATCGAGCGCGACAGCGTGCAAC
TGGCTCCCCCTGCCCTGCCCGCGCCATCGGCCGCCGTGGAGCGTTCGCGTCGTCTTGAACAGGAGGCGGC
AGGTTTGGCGAAGTCGATGACCATCGACACGCGAGGAACTATGACGACCAAGAAGCGAAAAACCGCCGGC
GAGGACCTGGCAAAACAGGTCAGCGAGGCCAAGCAGGCCGCGTTGCTGAAACACACGAAGCAGCAGATCA
AGGAAATGCAGCTTTCCTTGTTCGATATTGCGCCGTGGCCGGACACGATGCGAGCGATGCCAAACGACAC
GGCCCGCTCTGCCCTGTTCACCACGCGCAACAAGAAAATCCCGCGCGAGGCGCTGCAAAACAAGGTCATT
TTCCACGTCAACAAGGACGTGAAGATCACCTACACCGGCGTCGAGCTGCGGGCCGACGATGACGAACTGG
TGTGGCAGCAGGTGTTGGAGTACGCGAAGCGCACCCCTATCGGCGAGCCGATCACCTTCACGTTCTACGA
GCTTTGCCAGGACCTGGGCTGGTCGATCAATGGCCGGTATTACACGAAGGCCGAGGAATGCCTGTCGCGC
CTACAGGCGACGGCGATGGGCTTCACGTCCGACCGCGTTGGGCACCTGGAATCGGTGTCGCTGCTGCACC
GCTTCCGCGTCCTGGACCGTGGCAAGAAAACGTCCCGTTGCCAGGTCCTGATCGACGAGGAAATCGTCGT
GCTGTTTGCTGGCGACCACTACACGAAATTCATATGGGAGAAGTACCGCAAGCTGTCGCCGACGGCCCGA
CGGATGTTCGACTATTTCAGCTCGCACCGGGAGCCGTACCCGCTCAAGCTGGAAACCTTCCGCCTCATGT
GCGGATCGGATTCCACCCGCGTGAAGAAGTGGCGCGAGCAGGTCGGCGAAGCCTGCGAAGAGTTGCGAGG
CAGCGGCCTGGTGGAACACGCCTGGGTCAATGATGACCTGGTGCATTGCAAACGCTAGGGCCTTGTGGGG
TCAGTTCCGGCTGGGGGTTCAGCAGCCAGCGCCTGATCTGGGGAACCCTGTGGTTGGCATGCACATACAA
ATGGACGAACGGATAAACCTTTTCACGCCCTTTTAAATATCCGATTATTCTAATAAACGCTCTTTTCTCT
TAGGTTTACCCGCCAATATATCCTGTCAAACACTGATAGTTTAAACCACTTCGTGCAGAAGACAATCCCG
GAGTGAGACCGTCACAGCTTGTCTGTAAGCGGATGCCGGGAGCAGACAAGCCCGTCAGGGCGCGTCAGCG
GGTGTTGGCGGGTGTCGGGGCTGGCTTAACTATGCGGCATCAGAGCAGATTGTACTGAGAGTGCACCATA
TGCGGTGTGAAATACCGCACAGATGCGTAAGGAGAAAATACCGCATCAGGCGCCATTCGCCATTCAGGCT
GCGCAACTGTTGGGAAGGGCGATCGGTGCGGGCCTCTTCGCTATTACGCCAGCTGGCGAAAGGGGGATGT
GCTGCAAGGCGATTAAGTTGGGTAACGCCAGGGTTTTCCCAGTCACGACGTTGTAAAACGACGGCCAGTG
AATTCGAGCTCGGTACCCGGGGATCCTCTAGAGTCGACCTGCAGGCATGCAAGCTTGGCGTAATCATGGT
CATAGCTGTTTCCTGTGTGAAATTGTTATCCGCTCACAATTCCACACAACATACGAGCCGGAAGCATAAA
GTGTAAAGCCTGGGGTGCCTAATGAGTGAGCTAACTCACATTAATTGCGTTGCGCTCACTGCCCGCTTTC
CAGTCGGGAAACCTGTCGTGCCAGCTGCGGTCTCACGCTCATATGGAATTCGCTCTTGTCTTCACAGA
